Addgene plasmid #207281: pHCMV_HTNV_GP
Purpose: Mammalian expression of Hantaan virus GP protein
Depositing lab: Feng Zhang. Publication: Cell type-specific delivery by modular envelope design. Strebinger D, Frangieh CJ, Friedrich MJ, Faure G, Macrae RK, Zhang F. Nat Commun. 2023 Aug 23;14(1):5141. doi: 10.1038/s41467-023-40788-8. PubMed 37612276.
Backbone
  Vector backbone: pHCMV
  Backbone manufacturer: Clontech
  Backbone size w/o insert (bp): 4764
  Vector type: Mammalian Expression
Growth in bacteria
  Bacterial resistance: Ampicillin, 100 μg/mL
  Growth temperature: 37°C
  Growth strain: NEB Stable
  Copy number: High Copy
Gene/Insert
  Gene/Insert name: HTNV_GP
  Species: Hantaan virus
  Insert size (bp): 3405
  Mutation: mammalian codon optimization
  Promoter: CMV promoter
  Cloning method: Restriction Enzyme; 5′ cloning site EcoRI (not destroyed); 3′ cloning site BglII (not destroyed)
Resource information
  A portion of this plasmid was derived from a plasmid made by: synthesis
Terms and licenses: Academic/Nonprofit Terms; Industry Terms: Not Available to Industry
How to cite: pHCMV_HTNV_GP was a gift from Feng Zhang (Addgene plasmid # 207281 ; http://n2t.net/addgene:207281 ; RRID:Addgene_207281)
