[The description below was written by a language model from this plasmid's Addgene catalogue record and pLannotate feature annotations shown in this document.]
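Description:
pHCMV_HTNV_GP is a mammalian expression plasmid built on the pHCMV backbone that produces the glycoprotein precursor (GP) of Hantaan virus. The sequenced plasmid is about 8.2 kb, consistent with a 4.8 kb backbone plus a 3.4 kb insert. It is maintained in E. coli through a high-copy ColE1/pUC-type origin and selected with ampicillin via the β-lactamase gene and its native promoter. The backbone also carries an f1 phage origin and pBluescript-derived remnants: a T7 promoter, partial multiple cloning site, lacZα and lacI fragments, and lac promoter/operator elements. These remnants play no evident role in mammalian expression. No mammalian selection marker is annotated, so the plasmid appears suited to transient transfection.

The expression cassette consists of the human cytomegalovirus immediate early enhancer and promoter, followed by a rabbit β-globin intron, the GP open reading frame, and a rabbit β-globin polyadenylation signal. The intron is a standard element for boosting mRNA processing and expression. The coding sequence was synthesized with mammalian codon optimization and cloned between EcoRI and BglII sites, both of which are retained. It matches the GP of Hantaan virus strain 76-118. This polyprotein yields the Gn and Gc envelope glycoproteins, which assemble on the virion surface, mediate receptor attachment and drive fusion with the endosomal membrane after endocytosis. No epitope tags or reporters are annotated.

The stated purpose is mammalian expression of Hantaan virus GP. The associated publication concerns modular envelope design for cell type-specific delivery, which suggests use as an envelope plasmid for pseudotyping viral or virus-like particles, although the record does not describe that application explicitly.
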