Features (pLannotate 1.2.2; 16 found; start..end, strand, type, name):
     97..476     +  enhancer       CMV enhancer: human cytomegalovirus immediate early enhancer
    477..680     +  promoter       CMV promoter: human cytomegalovirus (CMV) immediate early promoter
    792..1364    +  intron         β-globin intron: intron from rabbit β-globin gene
   1425..4829    +  CDS            GP: GP_HANTV - Experimental evidence at protein level: Swiss-Prot protein existence level 1. [Glycoprotein C]: Forms homotetramers with glycoprotein N at the surface of the virion. Attaches the virion to host cell receptors including integrin beta3/ITGB3 (PubMed:16310165). This attachment induces virion internalization predominantly through clathrin-dependent endocytosis (PubMed:11886265). Also promotes fusion of viral membrane with host endosomal membrane after endocytosis of the virion. From Hantaan virus (strain 76-118) (Korean hemorrhagic fever virus).
   4939..4994    +  polyA_signal   β-globin poly(A) signal: rabbit β-globin polyadenylation signal (Gil and Proudfoot, 1987)
   5376..5392    -  protein_bind   lac operator: The lac repressor binds to the lac operator to inhibit transcription in E. coli. This inhibition can be relieved by adding lactose or isopropyl-β-D-thiogalactopyranoside (IPTG). lac repressor encoded by lacI
   5400..5430    -  promoter       lac promoter: promoter for the E. coli lac operon
   5445..5466    -  protein_bind   CAP binding site: CAP binding activates transcription in the presence of cAMP. E. coli catabolite activator protein
   5479..5571    -  CDS            lacI (fragment): lac repressor; lacI; The lac repressor binds to the lac operator to inhibit transcription in E. coli. This inhibition can be relieved by adding lactose or isopropyl-β-D-thiogalactopyranoside (IPTG).
   5754..6342    -  rep_origin     ori: high-copy-number ColE1/pMB1/pBR322/pUC origin of replication
   6513..7373    -  CDS            AmpR: β-lactamase; bla; confers resistance to ampicillin, carbenicillin, and related antibiotics
   7374..7478    -  promoter       AmpR promoter: bla
   7531..7959    -  rep_origin     f1 ori (sequence partly withheld): f1 bacteriophage origin of replication; arrow indicates direction of (+) strand synthesis
   7964..8119    -  CDS            lacZα (fragment): LacZα fragment of β-galactosidase; lacZ fragment
   8127..8145    +  promoter       T7 promoter: promoter for bacteriophage T7 RNA polymerase
   8154..14      +  misc_feature   MCS (fragment) (across the origin): pBluescript multiple cloning site
>Addgene plasmid #207281 | pHCMV_HTNV_GP | addgene full sequence | sequence record 407387 | Addgene NGS Result
GCGGCCGCTCTAGAGAGCTTGGCCCATTGCATACGTTGTATCCATATCATAATATGTACATTTATATTGG
CTCATGTCCAACATTACCGCCATGTTGACATTGATTATTGACTAGTTATTAATAGTAATCAATTACGGGG
TCATTAGTTCATAGCCCATATATGGAGTTCCGCGTTACATAACTTACGGTAAATGGCCCGCCTGGCTGAC
CGCCCAACGACCCCCGCCCATTGACGTCAATAATGACGTATGTTCCCATAGTAACGCCAATAGGGACTTT
CCATTGACGTCAATGGGTGGAGTATTTACGGTAAACTGCCCACTTGGCAGTACATCAAGTGTATCATATG
CCAAGTACGCCCCCTATTGACGTCAATGACGGTAAATGGCCCGCCTGGCATTATGCCCAGTACATGACCT
TATGGGACTTTCCTACTTGGCAGTACATCTACGTATTAGTCATCGCTATTACCATGGTGATGCGGTTTTG
GCAGTACATCAATGGGCGTGGATAGCGGTTTGACTCACGGGGATTTCCAAGTCTCCACCCCATTGACGTC
AATGGGAGTTTGTTTTGGCACCAAAATCAACGGGACTTTCCAAAATGTCGTAACAACTCCGCCCCATTGA
CGCAAATGGGCGGTAGGCGTGTACGGTGGGAGGTCTATATAAGCAGAGCTCGTTTAGTGAACCGTCAGAT
CGCCTGGACACGCCATCCACGCTGTTTTGACCTCCATAGATGACACCGGGACCGATCCAGCCTCCGGTCG
ACCGATCCTGAGAACTTCAGGGTGAGTTTGGGGACCCTTGATTGTTCTTTCTTTTTCGCTATTGTAAAAT
TCATGTTATATGGAGGGGGCAAAGTTTTCAGGGTGTTGTTTAGAATGGGAAGATGTCCCTTGTATCACCA
TGGACCCTCATGATAATTTTGTTTCTTTCACTTTCTACTCTGTTGACAACCATTGTCTCCTCTTATTTTC
TTTTCATTTTCTGTAACTTTTTCGTTAAACTTTAGCTTGCATTTGTAACGAATTTTTAAATTCACTTTTG
TTTATTTGTCAGATTGTAAGTACTTTCTCTAATCACTTTTTTTTCAAGGCAATCAGGGTATATTATATTG
TACTTCAGCACAGTTTTAGAGAACAATTGTTATAATTAAATGATAAGGTAGAATATTTCTGCATATAAAT
TCTGGCTGGCGTGGAAATATTCTTATTGGTAGAAACAACTACACCCTGGTCATCATCCTGCCTTTCTCTT
TATGGTTACAATGATATACACTGTTTGAGATGAGGATAAAATACTCTGAGTCCAAACCGGGCCCCTCTGC
TAACCATGTTCATGCCTTCTTCTCTTTCCTACAGCTCCTGGGCAACGTGCTGGTTGTTGTGCTGTCTCAT
CATTTTGGCAAAGAATTCGCCACCATGGGCATCTGGAAGTGGCTGGTCATGGCTTCTCTGGTCTGGCCCG
TGCTGACACTGAGAAACGTGTACGACATGAAGATCGAATGCCCCCACACCGTGTCCTTTGGAGAGAACAG
CGTGATCGGCTATGTGGAGCTCCCTCCCGTGCCTCTGGCCGATACAGCTCAAATGGTCCCCGAGTCCAGC
TGCAACATGGATAACCACCAGAGCCTCAACACCATCACCAAGTATACCCAAGTGTCTTGGAGAGGCAAAG
CTGACCAAAGCCAGTCCTCCCAGAACTCCTTCGAGACAGTGAGCACCGAGGTGGACCTCAAGGGCACATG
CGTGCTGAAACATAAGATGGTCGAGGAGAGCTATAGGAGCAGAAAGAGCGTCACATGCTACGATCTCAGC
TGCAACTCCACCTATTGCAAGCCCACACTGTATATGATTGTGCCCATCCATGCTTGTAATATGATGAAGA
GCTGCCTCATTGCCCTCGGCCCCTACAGAGTCCAAGTCGTGTACGAGAGATCCTATTGCATGACCGGAGT
CCTCATTGAAGGCAAGTGTTTCGTGCCCGACCAGTCCGTCGTCAGCATTATCAAGCACGGCATCTTCGAC
ATCGCCAGCGTCCACATCGTGTGTTTCTTTGTGGCCGTCAAAGGCAACACCTACAAAATCTTCGAGCAAG
TGAAGAAATCCTTCGAGTCCACATGCAACGATACCGAGAATAAGGTCCAAGGCTATTATATTTGCATCGT
GGGCGGAAATTCCGCTCCCATTTATGTCCCCACCCTCGACGACTTTAGATCCATGGAGGCCTTTACCGGC
ATTTTCAGATCCCCTCATGGCGAGGATCACGATCTGGCCGGCGAGGAAATTGCCTCCTACTCCATCGTCG
GCCCCGCCAATGCCAAGGTGCCTCACTCCGCTAGCTCCGACACACTGTCTCTGATTGCCTACTCCGGCAT
CCCCAGCTATAGCTCCCTCAGCATTCTGACCAGCTCCACCGAAGCTAAGCATGTGTTCTCCCCCGGACTG
TTCCCTAAGCTCAACCACACCAACTGCGACAAAAGCGCCATTCCTCTGATTTGGACCGGCATGATCGACC
TCCCCGGATATTATGAAGCTGTCCATCCTTGCACCGTGTTCTGCGTGCTCTCCGGCCCCGGCGCCAGCTG
CGAGGCCTTCTCCGAGGGAGGAATTTTCAACATTACCAGCCCTATGTGTCTCGTGTCCAAGCAAAATAGA
TTTAGACTGACCGAGCAGCAAGTGAATTTTGTGTGCCAGAGGGTGGATATGGACATCGTCGTGTACTGTA
ATGGCCAGAGAAAGGTGATCCTCACAAAGACACTCGTGATTGGCCAGTGCATCTACACCATTACCTCTCT
GTTCAGCCTCCTCCCCGGCGTGGCCCACTCCATCGCCGTGGAACTGTGTGTGCCCGGCTTTCATGGCTGG
GCCACCGCTGCTCTGCTGGTCACATTCTGTTTCGGATGGGTGCTGATCCCCGCCATTACATTCATCATCC
TCACCGTCCTCAAATTTATTGCCAACATCTTTCATACCAGCAATCAAGAGAATAGGCTCAAATCCGTGCT
GAGGAAGATCAAGGAGGAGTTCGAGAAAACCAAAGGCTCCATGGTCTGCGACGTCTGCAAGTACGAGTGC
GAGACATACAAAGAGCTCAAAGCCCACGGAGTCAGCTGCCCTCAGTCCCAGTGCCCCTATTGCTTTACAC
ATTGTGAGCCCACCGAAGCCGCCTTTCAAGCCCACTACAAAGTGTGCCAAGTCACACATAGATTTAGGGA
CGATCTGAAGAAAACCGTGACCCCCCAGAACTTTACCCCCGGCTGCTATAGAACACTGAATCTGTTTAGG
TACAAATCTAGATGTTACATCTTCACCATGTGGATCTTTCTGCTCGTGCTCGAGAGCATTCTGTGGGCCG
CTAGCGCTAGCGAGACCCCTCTGACCCCCGTGTGGAACGACAACGCTCACGGAGTCGGATCCGTCCCCAT
GCACACCGATCTCGAGCTGGATTTCTCCCTCACCTCTAGCAGCAAGTACACATATAGAAGGAAGCTGACC
AACCCTCTGGAAGAAGCCCAGAGCATCGATCTGCATATTGAGATCGAGGAGCAGACCATTGGAGTCGACG
TCCATGCCCTCGGCCATTGGTTCGACGGCAGACTGAACCTCAAGACCAGCTTCCACTGTTATGGCGCTTG
CACCAAGTACGAGTACCCTTGGCATACCGCTAAATGTCACTACGAAAGGGACTACCAGTACGAGACAAGC
TGGGGATGTAACCCTAGCGATTGCCCCGGCGTGGGCACCGGCTGCACAGCTTGTGGACTGTACCTCGATC
AGCTGAAGCCCGTCGGCTCCGCCTACAAAATTATTACAATTAGATATAGCAGAAGAGTGTGCGTCCAATT
CGGAGAGGAAAATCTGTGTAAAATCATCGACATGAATGACTGCTTTGTGAGCAGACACGTGAAAGTCTGC
ATCATCGGCACAGTGAGCAAGTTCAGCCAAGGCGACACACTGCTGTTCTTCGGACCTCTCGAAGGAGGCG
GACTGATCTTCAAGCATTGGTGTACCTCCACATGCCAGTTCGGCGACCCCGGCGACATTATGAGCCCCAG
AGACAAGGGCTTCCTCTGTCCCGAGTTCCCCGGCTCCTTTAGAAAAAAGTGTAACTTCGCTACCACCCCC
ATCTGCGAATACGACGGCAATATGGTGAGCGGCTATAAGAAGGTCATGGCCACCATTGATAGCTTCCAGT
CCTTCAATACAAGCACAATGCACTTCACCGACGAGAGAATCGAATGGAAAGACCCCGACGGAATGCTGAG
GGACCACATTAACATTCTGGTCACCAAGGATATCGATTTCGACAACCTCGGAGAGAATCCTTGCAAAATC
GGACTGCAGACAAGCAGCATTGAGGGAGCTTGGGGCTCCGGAGTCGGCTTCACACTCACATGTCTGGTGT
CTCTGACCGAATGTCCCACCTTTCTGACCAGCATCAAGGCTTGCGACAAGGCTATTTGCTACGGAGCTGA
ATCCGTGACACTGACCAGAGGCCAGAATACAGTGAAGGTCAGCGGAAAGGGAGGCCATAGCGGCTCCACA
TTTAGGTGTTGCCACGGAGAGGACTGCTCCCAGATTGGACTGCATGCCGCTGCCCCCCATCTGGATAAGG
TGAACGGCATCTCCGAAATCGAGAACAGCAAGGTGTATGACGATGGCGCTCCTCAGTGCGGAATCAAGTG
CTGGTTTGTGAAATCCGGCGAGTGGATCAGCGGCATCTTCAGCGGCAACTGGATTGTCCTCATCGTGCTC
TGTGTGTTCCTCCTCTTTTCTCTGGTGCTGCTGAGCATTCTGTGTCCCGTGAGAAAGCATAAGAAGAGCT
GATGTCTTCCTGGAGCTCCAGTCATTGACTATAACGTCTCAGATCTTTTTCCCTCTGCCAAAAATTATGG
GGACATCATGAAGCCCCTTGAGCATCTGACTTCTGGCTAATAAAGGAAATTTATTTTCATTGCAATAGTG
TGTTGGAATTTTTTGTGTCTCTCACTCGGAAGGACATATGGGAGGGCAAATCATTTAAAACATCAGAATG
AGTATTTGGTTTAGAGTTTGGCAACATATGCCCATATGCTGGCTGCCATGAACAAAGGTTGGCTATAAAG
AGGTCATCAGTATATGAAACAGCCCCCTGCTGTCCATTCCTTATTCCATAGAAAAGCCTTGACTTGAGGT
TAGATTTTTTTTATATTTTGTTTTGTGTTATTTTTTTCTTTAACATCCCTAAAATTTTCCTTACATGTTT
TACTAGCCAGATTTTTCCTCCTCTCCTGACTACTCCCAGTCATAGCTGTCCCTCTTCTCTTATGGAGATC
CCTCGACGGATCGGCCGCAATTCGTAATCATGTCATAGCTGTTTCCTGTGTGAAATTGTTATCCGCTCAC
AATTCCACACAACATACGAGCCGGAAGCATAAAGTGTAAAGCCTGGGGTGCCTAATGAGTGAGCTAACTC
ACATTAATTGCGTTGCGCTCACTGCCCGCTTTCCAGTCGGGAAACCTGTCGTGCCAGCTGCATTAATGAA
TCGGCCAACGCGCGGGGAGAGGCGGTTTGCGTATTGGGCGCTCTTCCGCTTCCTCGCTCACTGACTCGCT
GCGCTCGGTCGTTCGGCTGCGGCGAGCGGTATCAGCTCACTCAAAGGCGGTAATACGGTTATCCACAGAA
TCAGGGGATAACGCAGGAAAGAACATGTGAGCAAAAGGCCAGCAAAAGGCCAGGAACCGTAAAAAGGCCG
CGTTGCTGGCGTTTTTCCATAGGCTCCGCCCCCCTGACGAGCATCACAAAAATCGACGCTCAAGTCAGAG
GTGGCGAAACCCGACAGGACTATAAAGATACCAGGCGTTTCCCCCTGGAAGCTCCCTCGTGCGCTCTCCT
GTTCCGACCCTGCCGCTTACCGGATACCTGTCCGCCTTTCTCCCTTCGGGAAGCGTGGCGCTTTCTCATA
GCTCACGCTGTAGGTATCTCAGTTCGGTGTAGGTCGTTCGCTCCAAGCTGGGCTGTGTGCACGAACCCCC
CGTTCAGCCCGACCGCTGCGCCTTATCCGGTAACTATCGTCTTGAGTCCAACCCGGTAAGACACGACTTA
TCGCCACTGGCAGCAGCCACTGGTAACAGGATTAGCAGAGCGAGGTATGTAGGCGGTGCTACAGAGTTCT
TGAAGTGGTGGCCTAACTACGGCTACACTAGAAGAACAGTATTTGGTATCTGCGCTCTGCTGAAGCCAGT
TACCTTCGGAAAAAGAGTTGGTAGCTCTTGATCCGGCAAACAAACCACCGCTGGTAGCGGTGGTTTTTTT
GTTTGCAAGCAGCAGATTACGCGCAGAAAAAAAGGATCTCAAGAAGATCCTTTGATCTTTTCTACGGGGT
CTGACGCTCAGTGGAACGAAAACTCACGTTAAGGGATTTTGGTCATGAGATTATCAAAAAGGATCTTCAC
CTAGATCCTTTTAAATTAAAAATGAAGTTTTAAATCAATCTAAAGTATATATGAGTAAACTTGGTCTGAC
AGTTACCAATGCTTAATCAGTGAGGCACCTATCTCAGCGATCTGTCTATTTCGTTCATCCATAGTTGCCT
GACTCCCCGTCGTGTAGATAACTACGATACGGGAGGGCTTACCATCTGGCCCCAGTGCTGCAATGATACC
GCGAGACCCACGCTCACCGGCACCAGATTTATCAGCAATAAACCAGCCAGCCGGAAGGGCCGAGCGCAGA
AGTGGTCCTGCAACTTTATCCGCCTCCATCCAGTCTATTAATTGTTGCCGGGAAGCTAGAGTAAGTAGTT
CGCCAGTTAATAGTTTGCGCAACGTTGTTGCCATTGCTACAGGCATCGTGGTGTCACGCTCGTCGTTTGG
TATGGCTTCATTCAGCTCCGGTTCCCAACGATCAAGGCGAGTTACATGATCCCCCATGTTGTGCAAAAAA
GCGGTTAGCTCCTTCGGTCCTCCGATCGTTGTCAGAAGTAAGTTGGCCGCAGTGTTATCACTCATGGTTA
TGGCAGCACTGCATAATTCTCTTACTGTCATGCCATCCGTAAGATGCTTTTCTGTGACTGGTGAGTACTC
AACCAAGTCATTCTGAGAATAGTGTATGCGGCGACCGAGTTGCTCTTGCCCGGCGTCAATACGGGATAAT
ACCGCGCCACATAGCAGAACTTTAAAAGTGCTCATCATTGGAAAACGTTCTTCGGGGCGAAAACTCTCAA
GGATCTTACCGCTGTTGAGATCCAGTTCGATGTAACCCACTCGTGCACCCAACTGATCTTCAGCATCTTT
TACTTTCACCAGCGTTTCTGGGTGAGCAAAAACAGGAAGGCAAAATGCCGCAAAAAAGGGAATAAGGGCG
ACACGGAAATGTTGAATACTCATACTCTTCCTTTTTCAATATTATTGAAGCATTTATCAGGGTTATTGTC
TCATGAGCGGATACATATTTGAATGTATTTAGAAAAATAAACAAATAGGGGTTCCGCGCACATTTCCCCG
AAAAGTGCCACCTAAATTGTAAGCGTTAATATTTTGTTAAAATTCGCGTTAAATTTTTGTTAAATCAGCT
CATTTTTTAACCAATAGGCCGAAATCGGCAAAATCCCTTATAAATCAAAAGAATAGACCGAGATAGGGT
[37 nt withheld, positions 7630-7666]
AAAGAACGTGGACTCCAACGTCAAAGG
[49 nt withheld, positions 7694-7742]
T
[91 nt withheld, positions 7744-7834]
G
[124 nt withheld, positions 7836-7959]
CCCATTCGCCATTCAGGCTGCGCAACTGTTGGGAAGGGCGATCGGTGCGGGCCTCTTCGCTATTACGCCA
GCTGGCGAAAGGGGGATGTGCTGCAAGGCGATTAAGTTGGGTAACGCCAGGGTTTTCCCAGTCACGACGT
TGTAAAACGACGGCCAGTGAGCGCGCGTAATACGACTCACTATAGGGCGAATTGGAGCTCCACCGCGGTG
